>Addgene plasmid #122583 | pGT-S2 | addgene full sequence | sequence record 243869 | Addgene NGS Result
GGTTATAGTTTTAAATGATGAAAAGAAATATTTAGGGAAGATTGTTTCGACGCGAATTGTTGATCTGGAA
AATGATCACCTTATCGGACAAGCTTTAAAATAGGAGGATATAAAAATATGAGTATTCAACATTTCCGTGT
CGCCCTTATTCCCTTTTTTGCGGCATTTTGCCTTCCTGTTTTTGCTCACCCAGAAACGCTGGTGAAAGTA
AAAGATGCTGAAGATCAGTTGGGTGCACGAGTGGGTTACATCGAACTGGATCTCAACAGCGGTAAGATCC
TTGAGAGTTTTCGCCCCGAAGAACGTTTTCCAATGATGAGCACTTTTAAAGTTCTGCTATGTGGCGCGGT
ATTATCCCGTATTGACGCCGGGCAAGAGCAACTCGGTCGCCGCATACACTATTCTCAGAATGACTTGGTT
GAGTACTCACCAGTCACAGAAAAGCATCTTACGGATGGCATGACAGTAAGAGAATTATGCAGTGCTGCCA
TAACCATGAGTGATAACACTGCGGCCAACTTACTTCTGACAACGATCGGAGGACCGAAGGAGCTAACCGC
TTTTTTGCACAACATGGGGGATCATGTAACTCGCCTTGATCGTTGGGAACCGGAGCTGAATGAAGCCATA
CCAAACGACGAGCGTGACACCACGATGCCTGTAGCAATGGCAACAACGTTGCGCAAACTATTAACTGGCG
AACTACTTACTCTAGCTTCCCGGCAACAATTAATAGACTGGATGGAGGCGGATAAAGTTGCAGGACCACT
TCTGCGCTCGGCCCTTCCGGCTGGCTGGTTTATTGCTGATAAATCTGGAGCCGGTGAGCGTGGGTCTCGC
GGTATCATTGCAGCACTGGGGCCAGATGGTAAGCCCTCCCGTATCGTAGTTATCTACACGACGGGGAGTC
AGGCAACTATGGATGAACGAAATAGACAGATCGCTGAGATAGGTGCCTCACTGATTAAGCATTGGTAAAT
TATATTTAAACTCAATTTAAAGTAGGGAGAATAGATGCGTAAAGGCGAAGAGCTGTTCACTGGTTTCGTC
ACTATTCTGGTGGAACTGGATGGTGATGTCAACGGTCATAAGTTTTCCGTGCGTGGCGAGGGTGAAGGTG
ACGCAACTAATGGTAAACTGACGCTGAAGTTCATCTGTACTACTGGTAAACTGCCGGTACCTTGGCCGAC
TCTGGTAACGACGCTGACTTATGGTGTTCAGTGCTTTGCTCGTTATCCGGACCACATGAAGCAGCATGAC
TTCTTCAAGTCCGCCATGCCGGAAGGCTATGTGCAGGAACGCACGATTTCCTTTAAGGATGACGGCACGT
ACAAAACGCGTGCGGAAGTGAAATTTGAAGGCGATACCCTGGTAAACCGCATTGAGCTGAAAGGCATTGA
CTTTAAAGAAGACGGCAATATCCTGGGCCATAAGCTGGAATACAATTTTAACAGCCACAATGTTTACATC
ACCGCCGATAAACAAAAAAATGGCATTAAAGCGAATTTTAAAATTCGCCACAACGTGGAGGATGGCAGCG
TGCAGCTGGCTGATCACTACCAGCAAAACACTCCAATCGGTGATGGTCCTGTTCTGCTGCCAGACAATCA
CTATCTGAGCACGCAAAGCGTTCTGTCTAAAGATCCGAACGAGAAACGCGATCACATGGTTCTGCTGGAG
TTCGTAACCGCAGCGGGCATCACGCATGGTATGGATGAACTGTACAAATAAAAACAATAGGCCACATGCA
ACTGTCTAGAATGCGAGAGTAGGGAACTGCCAGGCATCAAATAAAACGAAAGGCTCAGTCGAAAGACTGG
GCCTTTCGTTTTATCTGTTGTTTGGCTCGACCAGGCGTACGCTTATGGGTGCCTTTCCGCAGCTTGGAAC
GCGGATGGAGAAGAGGAGCAACGCGATCTAGCTATCGCGGCCGCGATCAAGCAGGTGCGACAGACGTCAT
ACTAGATATCAAGCGACTTCTCCTATCCCCTGGGAACACATCAATCTCACCGGAGAATATCGCTGGCCAA
AGCCTTAGCGTAGGATTCCGCCCCTTCCCGCAAACGACCCCAAACAGGAAACGCAGCTGAAACGGGAAGC
TCAACACCCACTGACGCATGGGTTGTTCAGGCAGTACTTCATCAACCAGCAAGGCGGCACTTTCGGCCAT
CCGCCGCGCCCCACAGCTCGGGCAGAAACCGCGACGCTTACAGCTGAAAGCGACCAGGTGCTCGGCGTGG
CAAGACTCGCAGCGAACCCGTAGAAAGCCATGCTCCAGCCGCCCGCATTGGAGAAATTCTTCAAATTCCC
GTTGCACATAGCCCGGCAATTCCTTTCCCTGCTCTGCCATAAGCGCAGCGAATGCCGGGTAATACTCGTC
AACGATCTGATAGAGAAGGGTTTGCTCGGGTCGGTGGCTCTGGTAACGACCAGTATCCCGATCCCGGCTG
GCCGTCCTGGCCGCCACATGAGGCATGTTCCGCGTCCTTGCAATACTGTGTTTACATACAGTCTATCGCT
TAGCGGAAAGTTCTTTTACCCTCAGCCGAAATGCCTGCCGTTGCTAGACATTGCCAGCCAGTGCCCGTCA
CTCCCGTACTAACTGTCACGAACCCCTGCAATAACTGTCACGCCCCCCTGCAATAACTGTCACGAACCCC
TGCAATAACTGTCACGCCCCCAAACCTGCAAACCCAGCAGGGGCGGGGGCTGGCGGGGTGTTGGAAAAAT
CCATCCATGATTATCTAAGAATAATCCACTAGGCGCGGTTATCAGCGCCCTTGTGGGGCGCTGCTGCCCT
TGCCCAATATGCCCGGCCAGAGGCCGGATAGCTGGTCTATTCGCTGCGCTAGGCTACACACCGCCCCACC
GCTGCGCGGCAGGGGGAAAGGCGGGCAAAGCCCGCTAAACCCCACACCAAACCCCGCAGAAATACGCTGG
AGCGCTTTTAGCCGCTTTAGCGGCCTTTCCCCCTACCCGAAGGGTGGGGGCGCGTGTGCAGCCCCGCAGG
GCCTGTCTCGGTCGATCATTCAGCCCGGCTCATCCTTCTGGCGTGGCGGCAGACCGAACAAGGCGCGGTC
GTGGTCGCGTTCAAGGTACGCATCCATTGCCGCCATGAGCCGATCCTCCGGCCACTCGCTGCTGTTCACC
TTGGCCAAAATCATGGCCCCCACCAGCACCTTGCGCCTTGTTTCGTTCTTGCGCTCTTGCTGCTGTTCCC
TTGCCCGCACCCGCTGAATTTCGGCATTGATTCGCGCTCGTTGTTCTTCGAGCTTGGCCAGCCGATCCGC
CGCCTTGTTGCTCCCCTTAACCATCTTGACACCCCATTGTTAATGTGCTGTCTCGTAGGCTATCATGGAG
GCACAGCGGCGGCAATCCCGACCCTACTTTGTAGGGGAGGGCGCACTTACCGGTTTCTCTTCGAGAAACT
GGCCTAACGGCCACCCTTCGGGCGGTGCGCTCTCCGAGGGCCATTGCATGGAGCCGAAAAGCAAAAGCAA
CAGCGAGGCAGCATGGCGATTTATCACCTTACGGCGAAAACCGGCAGCAGGTCGGGCGGCCAATCGGCCA
GGGCCAAGGCCGACTACATCCAGCGCGAAGGCAAGTATGCCCGCGACATGGATGAAGTCTTGCACGCCGA
ATCCGGGCACATGCCGGAGTTCGTCGAGCGGCCCGCCGACTACTGGGATGCTGCCGACCTGTATGAACGC
GCCAATGGGCGGCTGTTCAAGGAGGTCGAATTTGCCCTGCCGGTCGAGCTGACCCTCGACCAGCAGAAGG
CGCTGGCGTCCGAGTTCGCCCAGCACCTGACCGGTGCCGAGCGCCTGCCGTATACGCTGGCCATCCATGC
CGGTGGCGGCGAGAACCCGCACTGCCACCTGATGATCTCCGAGCGGATCAATGACGGCATCGAGCGGCCC
GCCGCTCAGTGGTTCAAGCGGTACAACGGCAAGACCCCGGAGAAGGGCGGGGCACAGAAGACCGAAGCGC
TCAAGCCCAAGGCATGGCTTGAGCAGACCCGCGAGGCATGGGCCGACCATGCCAACCGGGCATTAGAGCG
GGCTGGCCACGACGCCCGCATTGACCACAGAACACTTGAGGCGCAGGGCATCGAGCGCCTGCCCGGTGTT
CACCTGGGGCCGAACGTGGTGGAGATGGAAGGCCGGGGCATCCGCACCGACCGGGCAGACGTGGCCCTGA
ACATCGACACCGCCAACGCCCAGATCATCGACTTACAGGAATACCGGGAGGCAATAGACCATGAACGCAA
TCGACAGAGTGAAGAAATCCAGAGGCATCAACGAGTTAGCGGAGCAGATCGAACCGCTGGCCCAGAGCAT
GGCGACACTGGCCGACGAAGCCCGGCAGGTCATGAGCCAGACCCAGCAGGCCAGCGAGGCGCAGGCGGCG
GAGTGGCTGAAAGCCCAGCGCCAGACAGGGGCGGCATGGGTGGAGCTGGCCAAAGAGTTGCGGGAGGTAG
CCGCCGAGGTGAGCAGCGCCGCGCAGAGCGCCCGGAGCGCGTCGCGGGGGTGGCACTGGAAGCTATGGCT
AACCGTGATGCTGGCTTCCATGATGCCTACGGTGGTGCTGCTGATCGCATCGTTGCTCTTGCTCGACCTG
ACGCCACTGACAACCGAGGACGGCTCGATCTGGCTGCGCTTGGTGGCCCGATGAAGAACGACAGGACTTT
GCAGGCCATAGGCCGACAGCTCAAGGCCATGGGCTGTGAGCGCTTCGATATCGGCGTCAGGGACGCCACC
ACCGGCCAGATGATGAACCGGGAATGGTCAGCCGCCGAAGTGCTCCAGAACACGCCATGGCTCAAGCGGA
TGAATGCCCAGGGCAATGACGTGTATATCAGGCCCGCCGAGCAGGAGCGGCATGGTCTGGTGCTGGTGGA
CGACCTCAGCGAGTTTGACCTGGATGACATGAAAGCCGAGGGCCGGGAGCCTGCCCTGGTAGTGGAAACC
AGCCCGAAGAACTATCAGGCATGGGTCAAGGTGGCCGACGCCGCAGGCGGTGAACTTCGGGGGCAGATTG
CCCGGACGCTGGCCAGCGAGTACGACGCCGACCCGGCCAGCGCCGACAGCCGCCACTATGGCCGCTTGGC
GGGCTTCACCAACCGCAAGGACAAGCACACCACCCGCGCCGGTTATCAGCCGTGGGTGCTGCTGCGTGAA
TCCAAGGGCAAGACCGCCACCGCTGGCCCGGCGCTGGTGCAGCAGGCTGGCCAGCAGATCGAGCAGGCCC
AGCGGCAGCAGGAGAAGGCCCGCAGGCTGGCCAGCCTCGAACTGCCCGAGCGGCAGCTTAGCCGCCACCG
GCGCACGGCGCTGGACGAGTACCGCAGCGAGATGGCCGGGCTGGTCAAGCGCTTCGGTGATGACCTCAGC
AAGTGCGACTTTATCGCCGCGCAGAAGCTGGCCAGCCGGGGCCGCAGTGCCGAGGAAATCGGCAAGGCCA
TGGCCGAGGCCAGCCCAGCGCTGGCAGAGCGCAAGCCCGGCCACGAAGCGGATTACATCGAGCGCACCGT
CAGCAAGGTCATGGGTCTGCCCAGCGTCCAGCTTGCGCGGGCCGAGCTGGCACGGGCACCGGCACCCCGC
CAGCGAGGCATGGACAGGGGCGGGCCAGATTTCAGCATGTAGTGCTTGCGTTGGTACTCACGCCTGTTAT
ACTATGAGTACTCACGCACAGAAGGGGGTTTTATGGAATACGAAAAAAGCGCTTCAGGGTCGGTCTACCT
GATCAAAAGTGACAAGGGCTATTGGTTGCCCGGTGGCTTTGGTTATACGTCAAACAAGGCCGAGGCTGGC
CGCTTTTCAGTCGCTGATATGGCCAGCCTTAACCTTGACGGCTGCACCTTGTCCTTGTTCCGCGAAGACA
AGCCTTTCGGCCCCGGCAAGTTTCTCGGTGACTGATATGAAAGACCAAAAGGACAAGCAGACCGGCGACC
TGCTGGCCAGCCCTGACGCTGTACGCCAAGCGCGATATGCCGAGCGCATGAAGGCCAAAGGGATGCGTCA
GCGCAAGTTCTGGCTGACCGACGACGAATACGAGGCGCTGCGCGAGTGCCTGGAAGAACTCAGAGCGGCG
CAGGGCGGGGGTAGTGACCCCGCCAGCGCCTAACCACCAACTGCCTGCAAAGGAGGCAATCAATGGCTAC
CCATAAGCCTATCAATATTCTGGAGGCGTTCGCAGCAGCGCCGCCACCGCTGGACTACGTTTTGCCCAAC
ATGGTGGCCGGTACGGTCGGGGCGCTGGTGTCGCCCGGTGGTGCCGGTAAATCCATGCTGGCCCTGCAAC
TGGCCGCACAGATTGCAGGCGGGCCGGATCTGCTGGAGGTGGGCGAACTGCCCACCGGCCCGGTGATCTA
CCTGCCCGCCGAAGACCCGCCCACCGCCATTCATCACCGCCTGCATGCCCTTGGGGCGCACCTCAGCGCC
GAGGAACGGCAAGCCGTGGCTGACGGCCTGCTGATCCAGCCGCTGATCGGCAGCCTGCCCAACATCATGG
CCCCGGAGTGGTTCGACGGCCTCAAGCGCGCCGCCGAGGGCCGCCGCCTGATGGTGCTGGACACGCTGCG
CCGGTTCCACATCGAGGAAGAAAACGCCAGCGGCCCCATGGCCCAGGTCATCGGTCGCATGGAGGCCATC
GCCGCCGATACCGGGTGCTCTATCGTGTTCCTGCACCATGCCAGCAAGGGCGCGGCCATGATGGGCGCAG
GCGACCAGCAGCAGGCCAGCCGGGGCAGCTCGGTACTGGTCGATAACATCCGCTGGCAGTCCTACCTGTC
GAGCATGACCAGCGCCGAGGCCGAGGAATGGGGTGTGGACGACGACCAGCGCCGGTTCTTCGTCCGCTTC
GGTGTGAGCAAGGCCAACTATGGCGCACCGTTCGCTGATCGGTGGTTCAGGCGGCATGACGGCGGGGTGC
TCAAGCCCGCCGTGCTGGAGAGGCAGCGCAAGAGCAAGGGGGTGCCCCGTGGTGAAGCCTAAGAACAAGC
ACAGCCTCAGCCACGTCCGGCACGACCCGGCGCACTGTCTGGCCCCCGGCCTGTTCCGTGCCCTCAAGCG
GGGCGAGCGCAAGCGCAGCAAGCTGGACGTGACGTATGACTACGGCGACGGCAAGCGGATCGAGTTCAGC
GGCCCGGAGCCGCTGGGCGCTGATGATCTGCGCATCCTGCAAGGGCTGGTGGCCATGGCTGGGCCTAATG
GCCTAGTGCTTGGCCCGGAACCCAAGACCGAAGGCGGACGGCAGCTCCGGCTGTTCCTGGAACCCAAGTG
GGAGGCCGTCACCGCTGATGCCATGGTGGTCAAAGGTAGCTATCGGGCGCTGGCAAAGGAAATCGGGGCA
GAGGTCGATAGTGGTGGGGCGCTCAAGCACATACAGGACTGCATCGAGCGCCTTTGGAAGGTATCCATCA
TCGCCCAGAATGGCCGCAAGCGGCAGGGGTTTCGGCTGCTGTCGGAGTACGCCAGCGACGAGGCGGACGG
GCGCCTGTACGTGGCCCTGAACCCCTTGATCGCGCAGGCCGTCATGGGTGGCGGCCAGCATGTGCGCATC
AGCATGGACGAGGTGCGGGCGCTGGACAGCGAAACCGCCCGCCTGCTGCACCAGCGGCTGTGTGGCTGGA
TCGACCCCGGCAAAACCGGCAAGGCTTCCATAGATACCTTGTGCGGCTATGTCTGGCCGTCAGAGGCCAG
TGGTTCGACCATGCGCAAGCGCCGCCAGCGGGTGCGCGAGGCGTTGCCGGAGCTGGTCGCGCTGGGCTGG
ACGGTAACCGAGTTCGCGGCGGGCAAGTACGACATCACCCGGCCCAAGGCGGCAGGCTGACCCCCCCCAC
TCTATTGTAAACAAGACATTTTTATCTTTTATATTCAATGGCTTATTTTCCTGCTAATTGGTAATACCAT
GAAAAATACCATGCTCAGAAAAGGCTTAACAATATTTTGAAAAATTGCCTACTGAGCGCTGCCGCACAGC
TCCATAGGCCGAGATGCAATAAATTAAGGAGA
Features (pLannotate 1.2.2; 12 found; start..end, strand, type, name):
    118..978     +  CDS            AmpR: β-lactamase; bla; confers resistance to ampicillin, carbenicillin, and related antibiotics
   1015..1728    +  CDS            superfolder GFP: GFP variant that folds robustly even when fused to poorly folded proteins (Pédelacq et al., 2006)
   1788..1834    +  terminator     rrnB T1 terminator: transcription terminator T1 from the E. coli rrnB gene
   1844..1921    -  CDS            YPQR_ACICA (fragment): Protein inferred from homology: Swiss-Prot protein existence level 3. From Acinetobacter calcoaceticus.
   2609..3003    -  rep_origin     RSF1010 oriV: replication origin of the broad-host-range plasmid RSF1010; requires the RSF1010 RepA/B/C proteins for replication (Scholz et al., 1989)
   3033..3314    -  CDS            mobC: MOBC_ECOLX - Protein predicted: Swiss-Prot protein existence level 4. This protein is essential to promote the specific transfer of the plasmid in the presence of conjugative plasmids. From Escherichia coli.
   3345..3432    +  oriT           RSF1010 oriT: origin of transfer of the broad-host-range plasmid RSF1010 (Scholz et al., 1989)
   4261..4671    +  CDS            mobB: MOBB2_ECOLX - Protein predicted: Swiss-Prot protein existence level 4. This protein is essential to promote the specific transfer of the plasmid in the presence of conjugative plasmids. From Escherichia coli.
   4671..5642    +  CDS            RSF1010 RepB: replication protein B of the broad-host-range plasmid RSF1010 (Scholz et al., 1989); repB
   6085..6159    +  ncRNA          Plasmid R1162: Accession: RF00043 - R1162-like plasmid antisense RNA
   6153..6989    +  CDS            repA: REPJ_ECOLX - Experimental evidence at protein level: Swiss-Prot protein existence level 1. This protein is involved in regulating the plasmid copy- number. Increasing the level of this protein results in a higher plasmid copy-number. From Escherichia coli.
   6979..7830    +  CDS            RSF1010 RepC (fragment): replication protein C of the broad-host-range plasmid RSF1010 (Scholz et al., 1989); repC
