[The description below was written by a language model from this plasmid's Addgene catalogue record and pLannotate feature annotations shown in this document.]
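Description:
pGT-S2 is an 8,012 bp mobilizable, broad-host-range bacterial plasmid built on the RSF1010 backbone and deposited as a donor vector for the MAGIC system, an approach for engineering gut microbiome bacteria in situ. It is maintained at low copy in E. coli under ampicillin selection. Replication relies on the RSF1010 oriV together with the plasmid's own replication proteins, since this origin functions only when RepA, RepB and RepC are supplied. All three are annotated here (RepC as a fragment call), along with an R1162-like antisense RNA upstream of repA. Because the replicon supplies its own initiation proteins, RSF1010 derivatives can establish in a wide range of bacterial hosts, which suits a vector meant to be delivered into diverse recipient species.

The transfer functions are also retained: the RSF1010 oriT is flanked by mobC and mobB. These genes allow the plasmid to be mobilized by conjugation when a conjugative machinery is provided in trans, but they do not make it self-transmissible. The feature table does not show any such transfer apparatus on this plasmid.

The payload is a synthetic cassette of about 1.6 kb, inserted by Gibson assembly. It consists of a β-lactamase gene followed closely by superfolder GFP on the same strand and ends at an rrnB T1 terminator, an arrangement that looks like a single transcription unit. The promoter driving it is not annotated or stated in the record. β-lactamase serves as both the propagation marker and a selectable trait in recipients, while sfGFP gives a fluorescent readout for identifying or sorting transconjugants that have received and expressed the plasmid.
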