Addgene plasmid #122583: pGT-S2
Purpose: MAGIC donor plasmid (RSF1010 oriR with beta-lactamase/sfGFP payload)
Depositing lab: Harris Wang. Depositing organization: Columbia University. Publication: Metagenomic engineering of the mammalian gut microbiome in situ. Ronda C, Chen SP, Cabral V, Yaung SJ, Wang HH. Nat Methods. 2019 Feb;16(2):167-170. doi: 10.1038/s41592-018-0301-y. Epub 2019 Jan 14. PubMed 30643213.
Backbone
  Vector backbone: RSF1010
  Backbone size w/o insert (bp): 6200
  Total vector size (bp): 8012
  Vector type: Bacterial Expression, Synthetic Biology
Growth in bacteria
  Bacterial resistance: Ampicillin, 100 μg/mL
  Growth temperature: 37°C
  Growth strain: DH5alpha
  Copy number: Low Copy
Gene/Insert
  Gene/Insert name: beta-lactamase/sfGFP
  Species: Synthetic
  Insert size (bp): 1614
  Cloning method: Gibson Cloning
  Sequencing primers: 5′ AATTGCCTACTGAGCGCTGC; 3′ AGCGTACGCCTGGTCGAGC
Terms and licenses: Academic/Nonprofit Terms; Industry Terms: Not Available to Industry
Depositor comments: See supplemental tables of the referenced paper for more information on each plasmid.
How to cite: pGT-S2 was a gift from Harris Wang (Addgene plasmid # 122583 ; http://n2t.net/addgene:122583 ; RRID:Addgene_122583)
